Addgene plasmid #234491: pGTM_SUMO_PLpro_W106F_001
Purpose: Expresses SARS-CoV-2 Nsp3 residues 746-1063 for the purification of PLpro protease with a W106F mutation to allow for 5-fluorotryptophan incorporation and 19F NMR
Depositing lab: Gaetano Montelione. Depositing organization: Rensselaer Polytechnic Institute. Publication: Protocol for production and characterization of SARS-CoV-2 PL(pro) in Escherichia coli. De Falco A, Greene-Cramer R, Shurina BA, Zakian S, Acton TB, Ramelot TA, Montelione GT. STAR Protoc. 2025 Sep 19;6(3):103952. doi: 10.1016/j.xpro.2025.103952. Epub 2025 Jul 18. PubMed 40682779.
Backbone
  Vector backbone: pET15Sumo2_NESG
  Backbone manufacturer: Novagen/Northeast Structural Genomics Consortium
  Backbone size w/o insert (bp): 5734
  Total vector size (bp): 6691
  Vector type: Bacterial Expression
Growth in bacteria
  Bacterial resistance: Ampicillin, 100 μg/mL
  Growth temperature: 37°C
  Growth strain: DH5alpha
  Copy number: Low Copy
Gene/Insert
  Gene/Insert name: PLpro (alt name: Nsp3)
  Species: SARS-CoV-2
  Insert size (bp): 937
  GenBank ID: WQM42602.1 PRO_0000449637
  Entrez Gene: ORF1ab (a.k.a. GU280_gp01)
  Promoter: T7 ac
  Tag / fusion protein: 6xHis-Sumo (N terminal on backbone)
  Cloning method: Unknown
  Sequencing primers: 5′ T7 Forward; 3′ T7 Reverse
Terms and licenses: Academic/Nonprofit Terms; Industry Terms: Not Available to Industry
How to cite: pGTM_SUMO_PLpro_W106F_001 was a gift from Gaetano Montelione (Addgene plasmid # 234491 ; http://n2t.net/addgene:234491 ; RRID:Addgene_234491)
