[The description below was written by a language model from this plasmid's Addgene catalogue record and pLannotate feature annotations shown in this document.]
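Description:
pGTM_SUMO_PLpro_W106F_001 is a 6.7 kb bacterial expression plasmid built on pET15Sumo2_NESG, a pET15-derived backbone adapted by a structural genomics consortium. It replicates in E. coli from a ColE1/pBR322-type origin. The annotation also finds the bom site and the rop gene, which fits the catalogue's low-copy designation. Selection is by ampicillin through the bla gene. An f1 origin and remnants of the pBR322 tetracycline resistance gene are also present as backbone elements.

The expression cassette uses a T7 promoter followed by a lac operator and the T7 gene 10 ribosome binding site, with lacI carried on the plasmid. Transcription therefore depends on a host that supplies T7 RNA polymerase and is induced with IPTG. The open reading frame encodes an N-terminal 6xHis-SUMO tag (yeast SMT3-derived) fused directly to a fragment of the SARS-CoV-2 ORF1a polyprotein. The record identifies this fragment as Nsp3 residues 746-1063, the papain-like protease (PLpro) domain; the automated annotation's functional note about nsp10 belongs to the polyprotein entry as a whole, not to this fragment. The His tag permits affinity purification, and SUMO is a cleavable ubiquitin-like fusion tag that can be removed after purification.

A short His-tag fragment and a T7 gene 10-derived fragment are annotated downstream of the insert, before the T7 terminator. The record does not say whether these are translated, and the catalogue lists only the N-terminal tag. The insert carries a W106F substitution, which the record describes as enabling 5-fluorotryptophan incorporation for 19F NMR studies of purified PLpro.
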