Features (pLannotate 1.2.2; 20 found; start..end, strand, type, name):
      1..105     +  promoter       AmpR promoter: bla
    106..966     +  CDS            AmpR: β-lactamase; bla; confers resistance to ampicillin, carbenicillin, and related antibiotics
   1137..1725    +  rep_origin     ori: high-copy-number ColE1/pMB1/pBR322/pUC origin of replication
   1911..2050    -  misc_feature   bom: basis of mobility region from pBR322
   2152..2343    -  CDS            rop: Rop protein, which maintains plasmids at low copy number; rop
   2360..2740    +  CDS            YPB1_ECOLX: Protein predicted: Swiss-Prot protein existence level 4. From Escherichia coli.
   2812..3103    -  CDS            TcR (fragment): tetracycline efflux protein; tet; confers resistance to tetracycline
   3118..3139    -  protein_bind   CAP binding site: CAP binding activates transcription in the presence of cAMP. E. coli catabolite activator protein
   3152..4234    -  CDS            lacI: lac repressor; lacI; The lac repressor binds to the lac operator to inhibit transcription in E. coli. This inhibition can be relieved by adding lactose or isopropyl-β-D-thiogalactopyranoside (IPTG).
   4235..4312    -  promoter       lacI promoter: lacI
   4320..4599    -  CDS            TcR (fragment): tetracycline efflux protein; tet; confers resistance to tetracycline
   4621..4639    +  promoter       T7 promoter: promoter for bacteriophage T7 RNA polymerase
   4640..4664    +  protein_bind   lac operator: The lac repressor binds to the lac operator to inhibit transcription in E. coli. This inhibition can be relieved by adding lactose or isopropyl-β-D-thiogalactopyranoside (IPTG). lac repressor encoded by lacI
   4679..4701    +  RBS            RBS: efficient ribosome binding site from bacteriophage T7 gene 10 (Olins and Rangwala, 1989)
   4738..5025    +  CDS            SUMO: cleavable ubiquitin-like protein tag; S. cerevisiae SMT3 (truncated and modified); modified to prevent cleavage by eukaryotic SUMO proteases
   5026..5979    +  CDS            R1A_SARS2 (fragment): Experimental evidence at protein level: Swiss-Prot protein existence level 1. [Non-structural protein 10]: Plays a pivotal role in viral transcription by stimulating both nsp14 3'-5' exoribonuclease and nsp16 2'-O-methyltransferase activities. Therefore plays an essential role in viral mRNAs cap methylation. From Severe acute respiratory syndrome coronavirus 2 (2019-nCoV) (SARS-CoV-2).
   6043..6060    +  CDS            9xHis (fragment): 9xHis affinity tag
   6070..6119    +  CDS            SET1 (fragment): solubility-enhancement tag derived from T7 phage gene 10B
   6127..6174    +  terminator     T7 terminator: transcription terminator for bacteriophage T7 RNA polymerase
   6211..6639    +  rep_origin     f1 ori (sequence partly withheld): f1 bacteriophage origin of replication; arrow indicates direction of (+) strand synthesis
>Addgene plasmid #234491 | pGTM_SUMO_PLpro_W106F_001 | addgene full sequence | sequence record 469927 | Addgene NGS Result
CGCGGAACCCCTATTTGTTTATTTTTCTAAATACATTCAAATATGTATCCGCTCATGAGACAATAACCCT
GATAAATGCTTCAATAATATTGAAAAAGGAAGAGTATGAGTATTCAACATTTCCGTGTCGCCCTTATTCC
CTTTTTTGCGGCATTTTGCCTTCCTGTTTTTGCTCACCCAGAAACGCTGGTGAAAGTAAAAGATGCTGAA
GATCAGTTGGGTGCACGAGTGGGTTACATCGAACTGGATCTCAACAGCGGTAAGATCCTTGAGAGTTTTC
GCCCCGAAGAACGTTTTCCAATGATGAGCACTTTTAAAGTTCTGCTATGTGGCGCGGTATTATCCCGTAT
TGACGCCGGGCAAGAGCAACTCGGTCGCCGCATACACTATTCTCAGAATGACTTGGTTGAGTACTCACCA
GTCACAGAAAAGCATCTTACGGATGGCATGACAGTAAGAGAATTATGCAGTGCTGCCATAACCATGAGTG
ATAACACTGCGGCCAACTTACTTCTGACAACGATCGGAGGACCGAAGGAGCTAACCGCTTTTTTGCACAA
CATGGGGGATCATGTAACTCGCCTTGATCGTTGGGAACCGGAGCTGAATGAAGCCATACCAAACGACGAG
CGTGACACCACGATGCCTGCAGCAATGGCAACAACGTTGCGCAAACTATTAACTGGCGAACTACTTACTC
TAGCTTCCCGGCAACAATTAATAGACTGGATGGAGGCGGATAAAGTTGCAGGACCACTTCTGCGCTCGGC
CCTTCCGGCTGGCTGGTTTATTGCTGATAAATCTGGAGCCGGTGAGCGTGGTTCTCGCGGTATCATTGCA
GCACTGGGGCCAGATGGTAAGCCCTCCCGTATCGTAGTTATCTACACGACGGGGAGTCAGGCAACTATGG
ATGAACGAAATAGACAGATCGCTGAGATAGGTGCCTCACTGATTAAGCATTGGTAACTGTCAGACCAAGT
TTACTCATATATACTTTAGATTGATTTAAAACTTCATTTTTAATTTAAAAGGATCTAGGTGAAGATCCTT
TTTGATAATCTCATGACCAAAATCCCTTAACGTGAGTTTTCGTTCCACTGAGCGTCAGACCCCGTAGAAA
AGATCAAAGGATCTTCTTGAGATCCTTTTTTTCTGCGCGTAATCTGCTGCTTGCAAACAAAAAAACCACC
GCTACCAGCGGTGGTTTGTTTGCCGGATCAAGAGCTACCAACTCTTTTTCCGAAGGTAACTGGCTTCAGC
AGAGCGCAGATACCAAATACTGTCCTTCTAGTGTAGCCGTAGTTAGGCCACCACTTCAAGAACTCTGTAG
CACCGCCTACATACCTCGCTCTGCTAATCCTGTTACCAGTGGCTGCTGCCAGTGGCGATAAGTCGTGTCT
TACCGGGTTGGACTCAAGACGATAGTTACCGGATAAGGCGCAGCGGTCGGGCTGAACGGGGGGTTCGTGC
ACACAGCCCAGCTTGGAGCGAACGACCTACACCGAACTGAGATACCTACAGCGTGAGCTATGAGAAAGCG
CCACGCTTCCCGAAGGGAGAAAGGCGGACAGGTATCCGGTAAGCGGCAGGGTCGGAACAGGAGAGCGCAC
GAGGGAGCTTCCAGGGGGAAACGCCTGGTATCTTTATAGTCCTGTCGGGTTTCGCCACCTCTGACTTGAG
CGTCGATTTTTGTGATGCTCGTCAGGGGGGCGGAGCCTATGGAAAAACGCCAGCAACGCGGCCTTTTTAC
GGTTCCTGGCCTTTTGCTGGCCTTTTGCTCACATGTTCTTTCCTGCGTTATCCCCTGATTCTGTGGATAA
CCGTATTACCGCCTTTGAGTGAGCTGATACCGCTCGCCGCAGCCGAACGACCGAGCGCAGCGAGTCAGTG
AGCGAGGAAGCGGAAGAGCGCCTGATGCGGTATTTTCTCCTTACGCATCTGTGCGGTATTTCACACCGCA
ATGGTGCACTCTCAGTACAATCTGCTCTGATGCCGCATAGTTAAGCCAGTATACACTCCGCTATCGCTAC
GTGACTGGGTCATGGCTGCGCCCCGACACCCGCCAACACCCGCTGACGCGCCCTGACGGGCTTGTCTGCT
CCCGGCATCCGCTTACAGACAAGCTGTGACCGTCTCCGGGAGCTGCATGTGTCAGAGGTTTTCACCGTCA
TCACCGAAACGCGCGAGGCAGCTGCGGTAAAGCTCATCAGCGTGGTCGTGAAGCGATTCACAGATGTCTG
CCTGTTCATCCGCGTCCAGCTCGTTGAGTTTCTCCAGAAGCGTTAATGTCTGGCTTCTGATAAAGCGGGC
CATGTTAAGGGCGGTTTTTTCCTGTTTGGTCACTGATGCCTCCGTGTAAGGGGGATTTCTGTTCATGGGG
GTAATGATACCGATGAAACGAGAGAGGATGCTCACGATACGGGTTACTGATGATGAACATGCCCGGTTAC
TGGAACGTTGTGAGGGTAAACAACTGGCGGTATGGATGCGGCGGGACCAGAGAAAAATCACTCAGGGTCA
ATGCCAGCGCTTCGTTAATACAGATGTAGGTGTTCCACAGGGTAGCCAGCAGCATCCTGCGATGCAGATC
CGGAACATAATGGTGCAGGGCGCTGACTTCCGCGTTTCCAGACTTTACGAAACACGGAAACCGAAGACCA
TTCATGTTGTTGCTCAGGTCGCAGACGTTTTGCAGCAGCAGTCGCTTCACGTTCGCTCGCGTATCGGTGA
TTCATTCTGCTAACCAGTAAGGCAACCCCGCCAGCCTAGCCGGGTCCTCAACGACAGGAGCACGATCATG
CGCACCCGTGGGGCCGCCATGCCGGCGATAATGGCCTGCTTCTCGCCGAAACGTTTGGTGGCGGGACCAG
TGACGAAGGCTTGAGCGAGGGCGTGCAAGATTCCGAATACCGCAAGCGACAGGCCGATCATCGTCGCGCT
CCAGCGAAAGCGGTCCTCGCCGAAAATGACCCAGAGCGCTGCCGGCACCTGTCCTACGAGTTGCATGATA
AAGAAGACAGTCATAAGTGCGGCGACGATAGTCATGCCCCGCGCCCACCGGAAGGAGCTGACTGGGTTGA
AGGCTCTCAAGGGCATCGGTCGAGATCCCGGTGCCTAATGAGTGAGCTAACTTACATTAATTGCGTTGCG
CTCACTGCCCGCTTTCCAGTCGGGAAACCTGTCGTGCCAGCTGCATTAATGAATCGGCCAACGCGCGGGG
AGAGGCGGTTTGCGTATTGGGCGCCAGGGTGGTTTTTCTTTTCACCAGTGAGACGGGCAACAGCTGATTG
CCCTTCACCGCCTGGCCCTGAGAGAGTTGCAGCAAGCGGTCCACGCTGGTTTGCCCCAGCAGGCGAAAAT
CCTGTTTGATGGTGGTTAACGGCGGGATATAACATGAGCTGTCTTCGGTATCGTCGTATCCCACTACCGA
GATATCCGCACCAACGCGCAGCCCGGACTCGGTAATGGCGCGCATTGCGCCCAGCGCCATCTGATCGTTG
GCAACCAGCATCGCAGTGGGAACGATGCCCTCATTCAGCATTTGCATGGTTTGTTGAAAACCGGACATGG
CACTCCAGTCGCCTTCCCGTTCCGCTATCGGCTGAATTTGATTGCGAGTGAGATATTTATGCCAGCCAGC
CAGACGCAGACGCGCCGAGACAGAACTTAATGGGCCCGCTAACAGCGCGATTTGCTGGTGACCCAATGCG
ACCAGATGCTCCACGCCCAGTCGCGTACCGTCTTCATGGGAGAAAATAATACTGTTGATGGGTGTCTGGT
CAGAGACATCAAGAAATAACGCCGGAACATTAGTGCAGGCAGCTTCCACAGCAATGGCATCCTGGTCATC
CAGCGGATAGTTAATGATCAGCCCACTGACGCGTTGCGCGAGAAGATTGTGCACCGCCGCTTTACAGGCT
TCGACGCCGCTTCGTTCTACCATCGACACCACCACGCTGGCACCCAGTTGATCGGCGCGAGATTTAATCG
CCGCGACAATTTGCGACGGCGCGTGCAGGGCCAGACTGGAGGTGGCAACGCCAATCAGCAACGACTGTTT
GCCCGCCAGTTGTTGTGCCACGCGGTTGGGAATGTAATTCAGCTCCGCCATCGCCGCTTCCACTTTTTCC
CGCGTTTTCGCAGAAACGTGGCTGGCCTGGTTCACCACGCGGGAAACGGTCTGATAAGAGACACCGGCAT
ACTCTGCGACATCGTATAACGTTACTGGTTTCACATTCACCACCCTGAATTGACTCTCTTCCGGGCGCTA
TCATGCCATACCGCGAAAGGTTTTGCGCCATTCGATGGTGTCCGGGATCTCGACGCTCTCCCTTATGCGA
CTCCTGCATTAGGAAGCAGCCCAGTAGTAGGTTGAGGCCGTTGAGCACCGCCGCCGCAAGGAATGGTGCA
TGCAAGGAGATGGCGCCCAACAGTCCCCCGGCCACGGGGCCTGCCACCATACCCACGCCGAAACAAGCGC
TCATGAGCCCGAAGTGGCGAGCCCGATCTTCCCCATCGGTGATGTCGGCGATATAGGCGCCAGCAACCGC
ACCTGTGGCGCCGGTGATGCCGGCCACGATGCGTCCGGCGTAGAGGATCGAGATCTCGATCCCGCGAAAT
TAATACGACTCACTATAGGGGAATTGTGAGCGGATAACAATTCCCCTCTAGAAATAATTTTGTTTAACTT
TAAGAAGGAGATATACCATGGGTCATCACCATCATCATCACGGGTCGGACTCAGAAGTCAATCAAGAAGC
TAAGCCAGAGGTCAAGCCAGAAGTCAAGCCTGAGACTCACATCAATTTAAAGGTGTCCGATGGATCTTCA
GAGATCTTCTTCAAGATCAAAAAGACCACTCCTTTAAGAAGGCTGATGGAAGCGTTCGCTAAAAGACAGG
GTAAGGAAATGGACTCCTTAAGATTCTTGTACGACGGTATTAGAATTCAAGCTGATCAGGCCCCTGAAGA
TTTGGACATGGAGGATAACGATATTATTGAGGCTCACCGCGAACAGATTGGAGGTGAAGTGCGTACCATC
AAGGTGTTCACCACCGTTGACAACATTAACCTGCACACCCAGGTGGTTGATATGAGCATGACCTACGGTC
AGCAATTTGGCCCGACCTATCTGGACGGCGCGGATGTTACCAAGATCAAACCGCACAACAGCCACGAAGG
TAAAACCTTCTACGTGCTGCCGAACGACGATACCCTGCGTGTTGAGGCGTTCGAATACTATCACACCACC
GACCCGAGCTTTCTGGGCCGTTACATGAGCGCGCTGAACCACACCAAGAAATGGAAGTATCCGCAAGTGA
ACGGTCTGACCAGCATCAAATTCGCGGACAACAACTGCTATCTGGCGACCGCGCTGCTGACCCTGCAGCA
AATTGAGCTGAAGTTCAACCCGCCGGCGCTGCAGGATGCGTACTATCGTGCGCGTGCGGGCGAAGCGGCG
AACTTTTGCGCGCTGATCCTGGCGTACTGCAACAAAACCGTGGGCGAGCTGGGCGACGTTCGTGAAACCA
TGAGCTACCTGTTCCAACACGCGAACCTGGATAGCTGCAAGCGTGTGCTGAACGTGGTTTGCAAAACCTG
CGGTCAGCAACAGACCACCCTGAAGGGCGTGGAGGCGGTTATGTACATGGGTACCCTGAGCTATGAACAA
TTTAAGAAAGGCGTTCAGATTCCGTGCACCTGCGGCAAGCAGGCGACCAAATACCTGGTGCAACAGGAGA
GCCCGTTCGTTATGATGAGCGCTCCGCCGGCGCAATATGAGCTGAAACACGGTACCTTTACCTGCGCGAG
CGAATACACCGGTAACTATCAGTGCGGCCACTACAAGCACATCACCAGCAAAGAAACCCTGTATTGCATT
GACGGCGCGCTGCTGACCAAGAGCAGCGAGTACAAAGGTCCGATCACCGATGTGTTTTACAAGGAAAACA
GCTATACCACCACCATTAAACCGGTTACCTGAGACCTTAAGGTCTCAGATCCGAATTCGAGCTCCGTCGA
CAAGCTTGCGGCCGCACTCGAGCACCACCACCACCACCACTGAGATCCGGCTGCTAACAAAGCCCGAAAG
GAAGCTGAGTTGGCTGCTGCCACCGCTGAGCAATAACTAGCATAACCCCTTGGGGCCTCTAAACGGGTCT
TGAGGGGTTTTTTGCTGAAAGGAGGAACTATATCCGGATTGGCGAATGGG
[124 nt withheld, positions 6211-6334]
C
[91 nt withheld, positions 6336-6426]
A
[49 nt withheld, positions 6428-6476]
CCTTTGACGTTGGAGTCCACGTTCTTT
[37 nt withheld, positions 6504-6540]
ACCCTATCTCGGTCTATTCTTTTGATTTATAAGGGATTTTGCCGATTTCGGCCTATTGGTTAAAAAATGA
GCTGATTTAACAAAAATTTAACGCGAATTTTAACAAAATATTAACGCTTACAATTTAGGTGGCACTTTTC
GGGGAAATGTG
